Addgene plasmid #127012: pJUMP18-B0034_R
Purpose: Basic Part R- RBS; B0034m Ribosome Binding Site.
Depositing lab: Chris French. Depositing organization: University of Edinburgh. Publication: Joint universal modular plasmids (JUMP): a flexible vector platform for synthetic biology. Valenzuela-Ortega M, French C. Synth Biol (Oxf). 2021 Feb 2;6(1):ysab003. doi: 10.1093/synbio/ysab003. eCollection 2021. PubMed 33623824.
Backbone
  Vector backbone: pJUMP18-Uac
  Backbone manufacturer: Backbone derived from SEVA.
  Vector type: Bacterial Expression, Synthetic Biology
Growth in bacteria
  Bacterial resistance: Ampicillin, 100 μg/mL
  Growth temperature: 37°C
  Growth strain: JM109
  Copy number: High Copy
Gene/Insert
  Gene/Insert name: Part B0034m_R
  Species: Synthetic
  Mutation: None
  Cloning method: Restriction Enzyme; 5′ cloning site Unknown (unknown if destroyed)
Terms and licenses: Academic/Nonprofit Terms; Industry Terms: Not Available to Industry
Depositor comments: Part sub-domesticated from CIDAR MoClo toolkit (PMID: 26479688) Please visit https://www.biorxiv.org/content/10.1101/799585v1 for bioRxiv preprint.
How to cite: pJUMP18-B0034_R was a gift from Chris French (Addgene plasmid # 127012 ; http://n2t.net/addgene:127012 ; RRID:Addgene_127012)
