[The description below was written by a language model from this plasmid's Addgene catalogue record and pLannotate feature annotations shown in this document.]
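Description:
pJUMP18-B0034_R is a small (about 2.7 kb) bacterial part-storage plasmid from the Joint Universal Modular Plasmids (JUMP) platform, a synthetic biology vector system whose backbones derive from the SEVA collection. It is built on the pJUMP18-Uac backbone and holds a single basic part: a synthetic ribosome binding site, B0034m, catalogued as an "R" (RBS) position part. According to the depositor, the part was sub-domesticated from the CIDAR MoClo toolkit, so that it can be used within the JUMP modular assembly scheme. The record lists restriction enzyme cloning but does not specify the sites used.

The feature table shows a compact, modular backbone. Replication relies on a high-copy ColE1/pUC-type origin, and selection is by ampicillin through the TEM beta-lactamase gene (bla), which is driven by its own promoter and followed by the phage fd terminator. An incP oriT is present, which would permit conjugative mobilisation when transfer functions are supplied in trans. The cargo region is bracketed by a BioBrick prefix and suffix separated by only about 70 bp, consistent with a short RBS insert, although the RBS itself is not annotated. This region is insulated by the lambda t0 terminator downstream and the rrnB T1 terminator upstream, as is typical of SEVA-style designs. A short lacI fragment and a CAP binding site are also detected near the cargo site; these are probably remnants of a lac-derived element in the parent vector, though the record does not explain them. No promoter or coding sequence accompanies the part, so the plasmid serves as a source of the RBS for assembling transcription units rather than as an expression construct in its own right.
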