Features (pLannotate 1.2.2; 11 found; start..end, strand, type, name):
     39..60      +  misc_feature   BioBrick prefix: BioBrick prefix for parts that do not start with "ATG"
    131..151     +  misc_feature   BioBrick suffix: universal suffix for all parts
    185..279     +  terminator     lambda t0 terminator: transcription terminator from phage lambda
    352..443     +  promoter       AmpR promoter: bla
    444..1301    +  CDS            bla: BLAT_ECOLX - Experimental evidence at protein level: Swiss-Prot protein existence level 1. TEM-type are the most prevalent beta-lactamases in enterobacteria; they hydrolyze the beta-lactam bond in susceptible beta-lactam antibiotics, thus conferring resistance to penicillins and cephalosporins. TEM-3 and TEM-4 are capable of hydrolyzing cefotaxime and ceftazidime. TEM-5 is capable of hydrolyzing ceftazidime. TEM-6 is capable of hydrolyzing ceftazidime and aztreonam. TEM-8/CAZ-2, TEM- 16/CAZ-7 and TEM-24/CAZ-6 are markedly active against ceftazidime. IRT- 4 shows resistance to beta-lactamase in
   1308..1347    +  terminator     fd terminator: central terminator from bacteriophage fd (Otsuka and Kunisawa, 1982)
   1494..1602    +  oriT           oriT: incP origin of transfer
   1638..2226    +  rep_origin     ori: high-copy-number ColE1/pMB1/pBR322/pUC origin of replication
   2409..2501    +  CDS            lacI (fragment): lac repressor; lacI; The lac repressor binds to the lac operator to inhibit transcription in E. coli. This inhibition can be relieved by adding lactose or isopropyl-β-D-thiogalactopyranoside (IPTG).
   2514..2535    +  protein_bind   CAP binding site: CAP binding activates transcription in the presence of cAMP. E. coli catabolite activator protein
   2569..2655    -  terminator     rrnB T1 terminator: Escherichia coli rrnB; transcription terminator T1 from the E. coli rrnB gene
>Addgene plasmid #127012 | pJUMP18-B0034_R | addgene full sequence | sequence record 248361 | Addgene NGS Result
TTAATTAAGGAGTTTTGCAGGTGCACCTGCTTTTCGCTGAATTCGCGGCCGCTTCTAGAGGGTCTGCGAT
GTTTGGTCTCTTACTAGAGAAAGAGGAGAAATACTAAATGTGAGACCTTTCATCGCGACCTACTAGTAGC
GGCCGCTGCAGGGAGTTGTCTTCGAAGACTTCGCTCTAGTCTTGGACTCCTGTTGATAGATCCAGTAATG
ACCTCAGAACTCCATCTGGATTTGTTCAGAACGCTCGGTTGCCGCCGGGCGTTTTTTATTGGTGAGAATC
CAGGGGTCCCCAATAATTACGATTTAAATTAGTAGCCCGCCTAATGAGCGGGCTTTTTTTTAATTCCCCT
ATTTGTTTATTTTTCTAAATACATTCAAATATGTATCCGCTCATGAGACAATAACCCTGATAAATGCTTC
AATAATATTGAAAAAGGAAGAGTATGAGCATTCAGCATTTTCGTGTGGCGCTGATTCCGTTTTTTGCGGC
GTTTTGCCTGCCGGTGTTTGCGCATCCGGAAACCCTGGTGAAAGTGAAAGATGCGGAAGATCAACTGGGT
GCGCGCGTGGGCTATATTGAACTGGATCTGAACAGCGGCAAAATTCTGGAATCTTTTCGTCCGGAAGAAC
GTTTTCCGATGATGAGCACCTTTAAAGTGCTGCTGTGCGGTGCGGTTCTGAGCCGTGTGGATGCGGGCCA
GGAACAACTGGGCCGTCGTATTCATTATAGCCAGAACGATCTGGTGGAATATAGCCCGGTGACCGAAAAA
CATCTGACCGATGGCATGACCGTGCGTGAACTGTGCAGCGCGGCGATTACCATGAGCGATAACACCGCGG
CGAACCTGCTGCTGACGACCATTGGCGGTCCGAAAGAACTGACCGCGTTTCTGCATAACATGGGCGATCA
TGTGACCCGTCTGGATCGTTGGGAACCGGAACTGAACGAAGCGATTCCGAACGATGAACGTGATACCACC
ATGCCGGCAGCAATGGCGACCACCCTGCGTAAACTGCTGACGGGTGAGCTGCTGACCCTGGCAAGCCGCC
AGCAACTGATTGATTGGATGGAAGCGGATAAAGTGGCGGGTCCGCTGCTGCGTAGCGCGCTGCCGGCTGG
CTGGTTTATTGCGGATAAAAGCGGTGCGGGCGAACGTGGCAGCCGTGGCATTATTGCGGCGCTGGGCCCG
GATGGTAAACCGAGCCGTATTGTGGTGATTTATACCACCGGCAGCCAGGCGACGATGGATGAACGTAACC
GTCAGATTGCGGAAATTGGCGCGAGCCTGATTAAACATTGGTAAACCGATACAATTAAAGGCTCCTTTTG
GAGCCTTTTTTTTTGGACGACCCTTGTCCTTTTCCGCTGCATAACCCTGCTTCGGGGTCATTATAGCGAT
TTTTTCGGTATATCCATCCTTTTTCGCACGATATACAGGATTTTGCCAAAGGGTTCGTGTAGACTTTCCT
TGGTGTATCCAACGGCGTCAGCCGGGCAGGATAGGTGAAGTAGGCCCACCCGCGAGCGGGTGTTCCTTCT
TCACTGTCCCTTATTCGCACCTGGCGGTGCTCAACGGGAATCCTGCTCTGCGAGGCTGGCCGTAGGCCGG
CCCCGTAGAAAAGATCAAAGGATCTTCTTGAGATCCTTTTTTTCTGCGCGTAATCTGCTGCTTGCAAACA
AAAAAACCACCGCTACCAGCGGTGGTTTGTTTGCCGGATCAAGAGCTACCAACTCTTTTTCCGAAGGTAA
CTGGCTTCAGCAGAGCGCAGATACCAAATACTGTTCTTCTAGTGTAGCCGTAGTTAGGCCACCACTTCAA
GAACTCTGTAGCACCGCCTACATACCTCGCTCTGCTAATCCTGTTACCAGTGGCTGCTGCCAGTGGCGAT
AAGTCGTGTCTTACCGGGTTGGACTCAAGACGATAGTTACCGGATAAGGCGCAGCGGTCGGGCTGAACGG
GGGGTTCGTGCACACAGCCCAGCTTGGAGCGAACGACCTACACCGAACTGAGATACCTACAGCGTGAGCT
ATGAGAAAGCGCCACGCTTCCCGAAGGGAGAAAGGCGGACAGGTATCCGGTAAGCGGCAGGGTCGGAACA
GGAGAGCGCACGAGGGAGCTTCCAGGGGGAAACGCCTGGTATCTTTATAGTCCTGTCGGGTTTCGCCACC
TCTGACTTGAGCGTCGATTTTTGTGATGCTCGTCAGGGGGGCGGAGCCTATGGAAAAACGCCAGCAACGC
GGCCTTTTTACGGTTCCTGGCCTTTTGCTGGCCTTTTGCTCACATGTTCTTTCCTGCGTTATCCCCTGAT
TCTGTGGATAACCGTATTACCGCCTTTGAGTGAGCTGATACCGCTCGCCGCAGCCGAACGACCGAGCGCA
GCGAGTCAGTGAGCGAGGAAGCGGAAGAGCGCCCAATACGCAAACCGCCTCTCCCCGCGCGTTGGCCGAT
TCATTAATGCAGCTGGCACGACAGGTTTCCCGACTGGAAAGCGGGCAGTGAGCGCAACGCAATTAATGTG
AGTTAGCTCACTCATTAGGCAGGCGCGCCCAGCTGTCTAGGGCGGCGGATTTGTCCTACTCAGGAGAGCG
TTCACCGACAAACAACAGATAAAACGAAAGGCCCAGTCTTTCGACTGAGCCTTTCGTTTTATTTGATGCC
T
